LOCUS       Exported 3054 bp ds-DNA circular SYN 13-MAY-2021
DEFINITION  Level 0 Part. Insertion site.
ACCESSION   .
VERSION     .
KEYWORDS    pC0.172
SOURCE      synthetic DNA construct
  ORGANISM  synthetic DNA construct
REFERENCE   1 (bases 1 to 3054)
  AUTHORS   Vasudevan R, Gale GAR, Schiavon AA, Puzorjov A, Malin J, Gillespie
            MD, Vavitsas K, Zulkower V, Wang B, Howe CJ, Lea-Smith DJ, McCormick
            AJ
  TITLE     CyanoGate: A Modular Cloning Suite for Engineering Cyanobacteria
            Based on the Plant MoClo Syntax.
  JOURNAL   Plant Physiol. 2019 May;180(1):39-55. doi: 10.1104/pp.18.01401. Epub
            2019 Feb 28.
  PUBMED    30819783
REFERENCE   2 (bases 1 to 3054)
  AUTHORS   .
  TITLE     Direct Submission
  JOURNAL   Exported May 13, 2021 from SnapGene Server 1.1.58
            http://www.snapgene.com
FEATURES             Location/Qualifiers
     source          1..3054
                     /organism="synthetic DNA construct"
                     /mol_type="other DNA"
     primer_bind     complement(24..42)
                     /label=pBRforEco
                     /note="pBR322 vectors, upsteam of EcoRI site, forward
                     primer"
     promoter        110..214
                     /gene="bla"
                     /label=AmpR promoter
     CDS             436..1227
                     /codon_start=1
                     /gene="aadA"
                     /product="aminoglycoside adenylyltransferase (Murphy,
                     1985)"
                     /label=SmR
                     /note="confers resistance to spectinomycin and
                     streptomycin"
                     /translation="MREAVIAEVSTQLSEVVGVIERHLEPTLLAVHLYGSAVDGGLKPH
                     SDIDLLVTVTVRLDETTRRALINDLLETSASPGESEILRAVEVTIVVHDDIIPWRYPAK
                     RELQFGEWQRNDILAGIFEPATIDIDLAILLTKAREHSVALVGPAAEELFDPVPEQDLF
                     EALNETLTLWNSPPDWAGDERNVVLTLSRIWYSAVTGKIAPKDVAADWAMERLPAQYQP
                     VILEARQAYLGQEEDRLASRADQLEEFVHYVKGEITKVVGK"
     rep_origin      1398..1986
                     /direction=RIGHT
                     /label=ori
                     /note="high-copy-number ColE1/pMB1/pBR322/pUC origin of
                     replication"
     primer_bind     1887..1906
                     /label=pBR322ori-F
                     /note="pBR322 origin, forward primer"
     primer_bind     2140..2157
                     /label=L4440
                     /note="L4440 vector, forward primer"
     regulatory      2537..2546
                     /regulatory_class="other"
                     /note="vertebrate consensus sequence for strong initiation
                     of translation (Kozak, 1987)"
ORIGIN
        1 gtggctcttc agtggacgaa agggcctcgt gatacgccta tttttatagg ttaatgtcat
       61 gataataatg gtttcttaga cgtcaggtgg cacttttcgg ggaaatgtgc gcggaacccc
      121 tatttgttta tttttctaaa tacattcaaa tatgtatccg ctcatgagac aataaccctg
      181 ataaatgctt caataatatt gaaaaaggaa gagtatgcgc tcacgcaact ggtccagaac
      241 cttgaccgaa cgcagcggtg gtaacggcgc agtggcggtt ttcatggctt gttatgactg
      301 tttttttttg gggtacagtc tatgcctcgg gcatccaagc agcaagcgcg ttacgccgtg
      361 ggtcgatgtt tgatgttatg gagcagcaac gatgttacgc agcagggcag tcgccctaaa
      421 acaaagttaa acatcatgag ggaagcggtg atcgccgaag tatcgactca actatcagag
      481 gtagttggcg tcatcgagcg ccatctcgaa ccgacgttgc tggccgtaca tttgtacggc
      541 tccgcagtgg atggcggcct gaagccacac agcgatattg atttgctggt tacggtgacc
      601 gtaaggcttg atgaaacaac gcggcgagct ttgatcaacg accttttgga aacttcggct
      661 tcccctggag agagcgagat tctccgcgct gtagaagtca ccattgttgt gcacgacgac
      721 atcattccgt ggcgttatcc agctaagcgc gaactgcaat ttggagaatg gcagcgcaat
      781 gacattcttg caggtatctt cgagccagcc acgatcgaca ttgatctggc tatcttgctg
      841 acaaaagcaa gagaacatag cgttgccttg gtaggtccag cggcggagga actctttgat
      901 ccggttcctg aacaggatct atttgaggcg ctaaatgaaa ccttaacgct atggaactcg
      961 ccgcccgact gggctggcga tgagcgaaat gtagtgctta cgttgtcccg catttggtac
     1021 agcgcagtaa ccggcaaaat cgcgccgaag gatgtcgctg ccgactgggc aatggagcgc
     1081 ctgccggccc agtatcagcc cgtcatactt gaagctagac aggcttatct tggacaagaa
     1141 gaagatcgct tggcctcgcg cgcagatcag ttggaagaat ttgtccatta cgtaaaaggc
     1201 gagatcacca aggtagtcgg caaataactg tcagaccaag tttactcata tatactttag
     1261 attgatttaa aacttcattt ttaatttaaa aggatctagg tgaagatcct ttttgataat
     1321 ctcatgacca aaatccctta acgtgagttt tcgttccact gagcgtcaga ccccgtagaa
     1381 aagatcaaag gatcttcttg agatcctttt tttctgcgcg taatctgctg cttgcaaaca
     1441 aaaaaaccac cgctaccagc ggtggtttgt ttgccggatc aagagctacc aactcttttt
     1501 ccgaaggtaa ctggcttcag cagagcgcag ataccaaata ctgttcttct agtgtagccg
     1561 tagttaggcc accacttcaa gaactctgta gcaccgccta catacctcgc tctgctaatc
     1621 ctgttaccag tggctgctgc cagtggcgat aagtcgtgtc ttaccgggtt ggactcaaga
     1681 cgatagttac cggataaggc gcagcggtcg ggctgaacgg ggggttcgtg cacacagccc
     1741 agcttggagc gaacgaccta caccgaactg agatacctac agcgtgagct atgagaaagc
     1801 gccacgcttc ccgaagggag aaaggcggac aggtatccgg taagcggcag ggtcggaaca
     1861 ggagagcgca cgagggagct tccaggggga aacgcctggt atctttatag tcctgtcggg
     1921 tttcgccacc tctgacttga gcgtcgattt ttgtgatgct cgtcaggggg gcggagccta
     1981 tggaaaaacg ccagcaacgc ggccttttta cggttcctgg ccttttgctg gccttttgct
     2041 cacatgttct ttcctgcgtt atcccctgat tctgtggata accgtattac cgcctttgag
     2101 tgagctgata ccgctcgccg cagccgaacg accgagcgca gcgagtcagt gagcgaggaa
     2161 gcggaagagc gcccaatacg caaaccgcct ctccccgcgc gttggccgat tcattaatca
     2221 ctctgtggtc tcagcttgaa ttcgactttt ggccatggcg atcgcctatt taggggccca
     2281 ttaccaagaa ctactgcggc gatcggtcag tttagttgaa cagaccaagg aacagggtaa
     2341 aaatccttta caaaccgtac ttttaagcga gtacgcccga aaatttacct cagcttggca
     2401 agcctatgga gagaaacaag ggggagaagc ccatattccc ttagccccca ttacctctga
     2461 tcgcctgctt tctttgctga cagaattatt tttctttagc agtcaagacg gcccccgccg
     2521 actctgggga gtattggcca ccatggtgtc ccccgcttag ataaacccaa aaaatgctgg
     2581 ctttgttgcc ctgtcaacca aagttcccaa tacgtccttc ccaattctgc tcaaatcgag
     2641 ttaactgggc aaatatctat ggattactcc ttcccatttc tcatcaacaa ttaaccaaat
     2701 gaccctgatg gaaggaagat cgacccagtg aatgactaca ataatggtca acctggccca
     2761 tttactaggt aaacctaatt taaccgagga aataatctcc atggctcaag attctccatc
     2821 ttccctctcc caagaagccc taaccattgc ccatctccag ggggtgcagg agcgacggca
     2881 ggaagagcgg atgttggcct tttgccaagt gttcgatatg gaaggggaat tggtgggggt
     2941 atccttcgac ttaactcgca acggtatctg tgtgagcgtt cccaatgatt ggccccagga
     3001 cacggatttt accgtcaagc tccggcgcat ggacaatgcg cttgagacca cgaa
//
