[The description below was written by a language model from this plasmid's Addgene catalogue record and the feature table of its GenBank file.]
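Description:
pC0.172 is a Level 0 part plasmid from the CyanoGate modular cloning suite, which adapts the plant MoClo Golden Gate syntax to cyanobacterial engineering. It is built on the pICH41276 Level 0 acceptor backbone and totals 3054 bp. It is maintained in E. coli at high copy through a ColE1/pUC-type origin of replication. Selection relies on the aadA aminoglycoside adenylyltransferase gene, which confers spectinomycin and streptomycin resistance. An AmpR (bla) promoter is annotated upstream of this gene and presumably drives it. Apart from a few standard sequencing-primer binding sites, these are the only backbone features annotated.

The payload is an 801 bp fragment named "6803 NS4 Down Flank". It is genomic sequence from Synechocystis sp. PCC 6803 lying downstream of slr0397, and it was cloned using BpiI sites that were destroyed in the process. The insert is not annotated as a feature in the sequence record. The only annotation in that region is a short match to a vertebrate Kozak consensus, which is almost certainly a coincidental automated hit with no functional meaning in this context.

The part carries no promoter, coding sequence or reporter of its own. It serves as a homology arm, the downstream flank of the neutral site 4 insertion locus. In the MoClo workflow, such a flank would typically be combined by Golden Gate assembly with a matching upstream flank, expression cassettes and a selectable marker. The resulting higher-level construct integrates into the Synechocystis chromosome at that site by homologous recombination.
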