Addgene plasmid #119640: pC0.172
Purpose: Level 0 Part. Insertion site
Depositing lab: Alistair McCormick. Depositing organization: University of Edinburgh. Publication: CyanoGate: A Modular Cloning Suite for Engineering Cyanobacteria Based on the Plant MoClo Syntax. Vasudevan R, Gale GAR, Schiavon AA, Puzorjov A, Malin J, Gillespie MD, Vavitsas K, Zulkower V, Wang B, Howe CJ, Lea-Smith DJ, McCormick AJ. Plant Physiol. 2019 May;180(1):39-55. doi: 10.1104/pp.18.01401. Epub 2019 Feb 28. PubMed 30819783.
Backbone
  Vector backbone: pICH41276
  Backbone size w/o insert (bp): 2247
  Vector type: Synthetic Biology
Growth in bacteria
  Bacterial resistance: Spectinomycin, 50 μg/mL
  Growth temperature: 37°C
  Growth strain: DH5alpha
  Copy number: High Copy
Gene/Insert
  Gene/Insert name: 6803 NS4 Down Flank
  Insert size (bp): 801
  Cloning method: Restriction Enzyme; 5′ cloning site BpiI (destroyed during cloning); 3′ cloning site BpiI (destroyed during cloning)
  Sequencing primers: 5′ ttgagtgagctgataccgct; 3′ GTCTCATGAGCGGATACATATTTGAATG
Terms and licenses: Academic/Nonprofit Terms; Industry Terms: Not Available to Industry
Depositor comments: Synechocystis sp. PCC 6803, sequence downstream of slr0397. Please visit https://www.biorxiv.org/content/10.1101/426700v1 for bioRxiv preprint.
How to cite: pC0.172 was a gift from Alistair McCormick (Addgene plasmid # 119640 ; http://n2t.net/addgene:119640 ; RRID:Addgene_119640)
