>Addgene plasmid #119640 | pC0.172 | depositor partial sequence | sequence record 250986 | 6803 NS4 Down Flank
GAATTCGACTTTTGGCCATGGCGATCGCCTATTTAGGGGCCCATTACCAAGAACTACTGCGGCGATCGGT
CAGTTTAGTTGAACAGACCAAGGAACAGGGTAAAAATCCTTTACAAACCGTACTTTTAAGCGAGTACGCC
CGAAAATTTACCTCAGCTTGGCAAGCCTATGGAGAGAAACAAGGGGGAGAAGCCCATATTCCCTTAGCCC
CCATTACCTCTGATCGCCTGCTTTCTTTGCTGACAGAATTATTTTTCTTTAGCAGTCAAGACGGCCCCCG
CCGACTCTGGGGAGTATTGGCCACCATGGTGTCCCCCGCTTAGATAAACCCAAAAAATGCTGGCTTTGTT
GCCCTGTCAACCAAAGTTCCCAATACGTCCTTCCCAATTCTGCTCAAATCGAGTTAACTGGGCAAATATC
TATGGATTACTCCTTCCCATTTCTCATCAACAATTAACCAAATGACCCTGATGGAAGGAAGATCGACCCA
GTGAATGACTACAATAATGGTCAACCTGGCCCATTTACTAGGTAAACCTAATTTAACCGAGGAAATAATC
TCCATGGCTCAAGATTCTCCATCTTCCCTCTCCCAAGAAGCCCTAACCATTGCCCATCTCCAGGGGGTGC
AGGAGCGACGGCAGGAAGAGCGGATGTTGGCCTTTTGCCAAGTGTTCGATATGGAAGGGGAATTGGTGGG
GGTATCCTTCGACTTAACTCGCAACGGTATCTGTGTGAGCGTTCCCAATGATTGGCCCCAGGACACGGAT
TTTACCGTCAAGCTCCGGCGCATGGACAATG
